>Addgene plasmid #194455 | pMET7-GAG-FRB | addgene full sequence | sequence record 382975 | Addgene NGS Result
CTCTAAAAGCTGCGGGGCCCGCTAGCGCCACCATGGGTGCGAGAGCGTCAGTATTAAGCGGGGGAGAATT
AGATCGATGGGAAAAAATTCGGTTAAGGCCAGGGGGAAAGAAAAAATATAAATTAAAACATATAGTATGG
GCAAGCAGGGAGCTAGAACGATTCGCAGTTAATCCTGGCCTGTTAGAAACATCAGAAGGCTGTAGACAAA
TACTGGGACAGCTACAACCATCCCTTCAGACAGGATCAGAAGAACTTAGATCATTATATAATACAGTAGC
AACCCTCTATTGTGTGCATCAAAGGATAGAGATAAAAGACACCAAGGAAGCTTTAGACAAGATAGAGGAA
GAGCAAAACAAAAGTAAGAAAAAAGCACAGCAAGCAGCAGCTGACACAGGACACAGCAATCAGGTCAGCC
AAAATTACCCTATAGTGCAGAACATCCAGGGGCAAATGGTACATCAGGCCATATCACCTAGAACTTTAAA
TGCATGGGTAAAAGTAGTAGAAGAGAAGGCTTTCAGCCCAGAAGTGATACCCATGTTTTCAGCATTATCA
GAAGGAGCCACCCCACAAGATTTAAACACCATGCTAAACACAGTGGGGGGACATCAAGCAGCCATGCAAA
TGTTAAAAGAGACCATCAATGAGGAAGCTGCAGAATGGGATAGAGTGCATCCAGTGCATGCAGGGCCTAT
TGCACCAGGCCAGATGAGAGAACCAAGGGGAAGTGACATAGCAGGAACTACTAGTACCCTTCAGGAACAA
ATAGGATGGATGACACATAATCCACCTATCCCAGTAGGAGAAATCTATAAAAGATGGATAATCCTGGGAT
TAAATAAAATAGTAAGAATGTATAGCCCT
[222 nt withheld, positions 870-1091]
GGGGGACCCGGCCATAAAGCAAGAGTTTTGGCTGAAGCAATGAGCCAAGTAACAAATCCAGCTACCATAA
TGATACAGAAAGGCAATTTTAGGAACCAAAGAAAGACTGTTAAGTGTTTCAATTGTGGCAAAGAAGGGCA
CATAGCCAAAAATTGCAGGGCCCCTAGGAAAAAGGGCTGTTGGAAATGTGGAAAGGAAGGACACCAAATG
AAAGATTGTACTGAGAGACAGGCTAATTTTTTAGGGAAGATCTGGCCTTCCCACAAGGGAAGGCCAGGGA
ATTTTCTTCAGAGCAGACCAGAGCCAACAGCCCCACCAGAAGAGAGCTTCAGGTTTGGGGAAGAGACAAC
AACTCCCTCTCAGAAGCAGGAGCCGATAGACAAGGAACTGTATCCTTTAGCTTCCCTCAGATCACTCTTT
GGCAGCGACCCCTCGTCACAAGGCGGGTCGACGCTGACCCTGATCTTCAGAGAGGCCGTGAGCGAAATCC
TGGAGACCTCCAGATTCGCCTACCTGTACGACGAATTCATGGCTTCTAGAATCCTCTGGCATGAGATGTG
GCATGAAGGCCTGGAAGAGGCATCTCGTTTGTACTTTGGGGAAAGGAACGTGAAAGGCATGTTTGAGGTG
CTGGAGCCCTTGCATGCTATGATGGAACGGGGCCCCCAGACTCTGAAGGAAACATCCTTTAATCAGGCCT
ATGGTCGAGATTTAATGGAGGCCCAAGAGTGGTGCAGGAAGTACATGAAATCAGGGAATGTCAAGGACCT
CCTCCAAGCCTGGGACCTCTATTATCATGTGTTCCGACGAATCTCAAAGACTAGTTAAGCGGCCGCATAA
TCTAGAGAAAAAACCTCCCACACCTCCCCCTGAACCTGAAACATAAAATGAATGCAATTGTTGTTGTTAA
CTTGTTTATTGCAGCTTATAATGGTTACAAATAAAGCAATAGCATCACAAATTTCACAAATAAAGCATTT
TTTTCACTGCATTCTAGTTGTGGTTTGTCCAAACTCATCAATGTATCTTATCATGTCTGGATCCCCGGGT
ACCGAGCTCGAATTAATTCCTCTTCCGCTTCCTCGCTCACTGACTCGCTGCGCTCGGTCGTTCGGCTGCG
GCGAGCGGTATCAGCTCACTCAAAGGCGGTAATACGGTTATCCACAGAATCAGGGGATAACGCAGGAAAG
AACATGTGAGCAAAAGGCCAGCAAAAGGCCAGGAACCGTAAAAAGGCCGCGTTGCTGGCGTTTTTCCATA
GGCTCCGCCCCCCTGACGAGCATCACAAAAATCGACGCTCAAGTCAGAGGTGGCGAAACCCGACAGGACT
ATAAAGATACCAGGCGTTTCCCCCTGGAAGCTCCCTCGTGCGCTCTCCTGTTCCGACCCTGCCGCTTACC
GGATACCTGTCCGCCTTTCTCCCTTCGGGAAGCGTGGCGCTTTCTCATAGCTCACGCTGTAGGTATCTCA
GTTCGGTGTAGGTCGTTCGCTCCAAGCTGGGCTGTGTGCACGAACCCCCCGTTCAGCCCGACCGCTGCGC
CTTATCCGGTAACTATCGTCTTGAGTCCAACCCGGTAAGACACGACTTATCGCCACTGGCAGCAGCCACT
GGTAACAGGATTAGCAGAGCGAGGTATGTAGGCGGTGCTACAGAGTTCTTGAAGTGGTGGCCTAACTACG
GCTACACTAGAAGAACAGTATTTGGTATCTGCGCTCTGCTGAAGCCAGTTACCTTCGGAAAAAGAGTTGG
TAGCTCTTGATCCGGCAAACAAACCACCGCTGGTAGCGGTGGTTTTTTTGTTTGCAAGCAGCAGATTACG
CGCAGAAAAAAAGGATCTCAAGAAGATCCTTTGATCTTTTCTACGGGGTCTGACGCTCAGTGGAACGAAA
ACTCACGTTAAGGGATTTTGGTCATGAGATTATCAAAAAGGATCTTCACCTAGATCCTTTTAAATTAAAA
ATGAAGTTTTAAATCAATCTAAAGTATATATGAGTAAACTTGGTCTGACAGTTACCAATGCTTAATCAGT
GAGGCACCTATCTCAGCGATCTGTCTATTTCGTTCATCCATAGTTGCCTGACTCCCCGTCGTGTAGATAA
CTACGATACGGGAGGGCTTACCATCTGGCCCCAGTGCTGCAATGATACCGCGAGACCCACGCTCACCGGC
TCCAGATTTATCAGCAATAAACCAGCCAGCCGGAAGGGCCGAGCGCAGAAGTGGTCCTGCAACTTTATCC
GCCTCCATCCAGTCTATTAATTGTTGCCGGGAAGCTAGAGTAAGTAGTTCGCCAGTTAATAGTTTGCGCA
ACGTTGTTGCCATTGCTACAGGCATCGTGGTGTCACGCTCGTCGTTTGGTATGGCTTCATTCAGCTCCGG
TTCCCAACGATCAAGGCGAGTTACATGATCCCCCATGTTGTGCAAAAAAGCGGTTAGCTCCTTCGGTCCT
CCGATCGTTGTCAGAAGTAAGTTGGCCGCAGTGTTATCACTCATGGTTATGGCAGCACTGCATAATTCTC
TTACTGTCATGCCATCCGTAAGATGCTTTTCTGTGACTGGTGAGTACTCAACCAAGTCATTCTGAGAATA
GTGTATGCGGCGACCGAGTTGCTCTTGCCCGGCGTCAATACGGGATAATACCGCGCCACATAGCAGAACT
TTAAAAGTGCTCATCATTGGAAAACGTTCTTCGGGGCGAAAACTCTCAAGGATCTTACCGCTGTTGAGAT
CCAGTTCGATGTAACCCACTCGTGCACCCAACTGATCTTCAGCATCTTTTACTTTCACCAGCGTTTCTGG
GTGAGCAAAAACAGGAAGGCAAAATGCCGCAAAAAAGGGAATAAGGGCGACACGGAAATGTTGAATACTC
ATACTCTTCCTTTTTCAATATTATTGAAGCATTTATCAGGGTTATTGTCTCATGAGCGGATACATATTTG
AATGTATTTAGAAAAATAAACAAATAGGGGTTCCGCGCACATTTCCCCGAAAAGTGCCACCTGCAAGCTT
GGCTGTGGAATGTGTGTCAGTTAGGGTGTGGAAAGTCCCCAGGCTCCCCAGCAGGCAGAAGTATGCAAAG
CATGCATCTCAATTAGTCAGCAACCAGGTGTGGAAAGTCCCCAGGCTCCCCAGCAGGCAGAAGTATGCAA
AGCATGCATCTCAATTAGTCAGCAACCATAGTCCCGCCCCTAACTCCGCCCATCCCGCCCCTAACTCCGC
CCAGTTCCGCCCATTCTCCGCCCCATGGCTGACTAATTTTTTTTATTTATGCAGAGGCCGAGGCCGCCTC
GGCCTCTGAGCTATTCCAGAAGTAGTGAGGAGGCTTTTTTGGAGGCCTAGGCTTTTGCAAAAAGCTCCTC
GATCGAGGGGCTCGCATCTCTCCTTCACGCGCCCGCTGCCCTACCTGAGGCCGCCATCCACGCCGGTTGA
GTCGCGTTCTGCCGCCTCCCGCCTGTGGTGCCTCCTGAACTGCGTCCGCCGTCTAGGTAAGTTTAAAGCT
CAGGTCGAGACCGGGCCTTTGTCCGGCGCTCCCTTGGAGCCTACCTAGACTCAGCCGGCTCTCCACGCTT
TGCCTGACCCTGCTTGCTCAACTCTACGTCTTTGTTTCGTTTTCTGTTCTGCGCCGTTACAGATCCAAGC
TCTGAAAAACCAGAAAGTTAACTGGTAAGTTTAGTCTTTTTGTCTTTTATTTCAGGTCCCGGATCCGGTG
GTGGTGCAAATCAAAGAACTGCTCCTCAGTGGATGTTGCCTTTACTTCTAGGCCTGTACGGAAGTGTTAC
TTCTG
Features (pLannotate 1.2.2; 9 found; start..end, strand, type, name):
     33..1532    +  CDS            HIV-1 gag (sequence partly withheld): gag protein from human immunodeficiency virus 1; gag
   1632..1910    +  CDS            FRB*: T2098L mutant of FKBP-rapamycin binding domain of human FRAP binds synthetic ligands such as AP21967
   2000..2134    +  polyA_signal   SV40 poly(A) signal: SV40 polyadenylation signal
   2344..2932    -  rep_origin     ori: high-copy-number ColE1/pMB1/pBR322/pUC origin of replication
   3103..3963    -  CDS            AmpR: β-lactamase; bla; confers resistance to ampicillin, carbenicillin, and related antibiotics
   3964..4068    -  promoter       AmpR promoter: bla
   4113..4442    +  promoter       SV40 promoter: SV40 enhancer and early promoter
   4458..4726    +  LTR            5' LTR (truncated): truncated 5' long terminal repeat (LTR) from human T-cell leukemia virus (HTLV) type 1
   4756..4852    +  intron         SV40 intron: modified SV40 intron with splice donor and acceptor sites
