[The description below was written by a language model from this plasmid's Addgene catalogue record and pLannotate feature annotations shown in this document.]
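Description:
pMET7-GAG-FRB is a mammalian expression plasmid of about 4.9 kb built on the pMET7-GAG backbone. It is maintained in E. coli through a high-copy ColE1/pUC-type origin and selected with ampicillin via a β-lactamase gene driven by its own promoter. No mammalian selection marker or viral packaging elements are annotated, so it appears suited to transient transfection rather than stable selection.

The expression cassette is driven by the SRα promoter. In the feature table this appears as its component parts: the SV40 enhancer/early promoter followed by a truncated HTLV-1 5' LTR segment, with a modified SV40 intron just upstream of the coding region. Because the plasmid is circular, these elements near the end of the numbered sequence read directly into the HIV-1 gag open reading frame at the start. Downstream of gag, after a short unannotated stretch that presumably acts as a linker, lies the roughly 300 bp FRB domain, the FKBP-rapamycin binding domain of human mTOR, so that GAG forms the N-terminal fusion partner. An SV40 polyadenylation signal terminates the transcript. The automated annotation matches the insert to FRB*, the T2098L variant that binds synthetic rapamycin analogues, whereas the catalogue entry does not mention any mutation, so this point should be checked against the sequence.

The associated publication describes a decoupled Virotrap approach for studying protein interactomes. In general terms, GAG expression drives budding of virus-like particles from cells, and the FRB domain allows ligand-induced dimerisation with an FKBP-fused partner. This would let a separately expressed bait and its interactors be recruited into the particles, although the record does not spell out these details.
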