Addgene plasmid #194455: pMET7-GAG-FRB
Purpose: Mammalian expression vector that expresses the HIV-1 GAG protein with FRB fused to it
Depositing lab: Sven Eyckerman. Depositing organization: Vlaams Instituut voor Biotechnologie (VIB, vzw). Publication: A decoupled Virotrap approach to study the interactomes of N-terminal proteoforms. Bogaert A, Van de Steene T, Vuylsteke M, Eyckerman S, Gevaert K. Methods Enzymol. 2023;684:253-287. doi: 10.1016/bs.mie.2023.02.003. Epub 2023 Mar 10. PubMed 37230591.
Backbone
  Vector backbone: pMET7-GAG
  Backbone size w/o insert (bp): 4573
  Total vector size (bp): 4873
  Vector type: Mammalian Expression
Growth in bacteria
  Bacterial resistance: Ampicillin, 100 μg/mL
  Growth temperature: 37°C
  Growth strain: DH5alpha
  Copy number: High Copy
Gene/Insert
  Gene/Insert name: FRB (alt name: mTOR domain)
  Species: H. sapiens (human)
  Insert size (bp): 300
  Entrez Gene: MTOR (a.k.a. FRAP, FRAP1, FRAP2, RAFT1, RAPT1, SKS)
  Promoter: SR alpha
  Tag / fusion protein: GAG (N terminal on backbone)
  Cloning method: Unknown
  Sequencing primers: 5′ ATCAAAGAACTGCTCCTC; 3′ GTAACCATTATAAGCTGCAA
Terms and licenses: Academic/Nonprofit Terms; Industry Terms: Not Available to Industry
How to cite: pMET7-GAG-FRB was a gift from Sven Eyckerman (Addgene plasmid # 194455 ; http://n2t.net/addgene:194455 ; RRID:Addgene_194455)
